>Addgene plasmid #246052 | CMV_AcrIIA4_cpGR2(GGS5)-ΔN64_Q65_E66 | addgene full sequence | sequence record 495337 | Addgene NGS Result
GAGGTCGCTGAGTAGTGCGCGAGCAAAATTTAAGCTACAACAAGGCAAGGCTTGACCGACAATTGCATGA
AGAATCTGCTTAGGGTTAGGCGTTTTGCGCTGCTTCGCGATGTACGGGCCAGATATACGCGTTGACATTG
ATTATTGACTAGTTATTAATAGTAATCAATTACGGGGTCATTAGTTCATAGCCCATATATGGAGTTCCGC
GTTACATAACTTACGGTAAATGGCCCGCCTGGCTGACCGCCCAACGACCCCCGCCCATTGACGTCAATAA
TGACGTATGTTCCCATAGTAACGCCAATAGGGACTTTCCATTGACGTCAATGGGTGGAGTATTTACGGTA
AACTGCCCACTTGGCAGTACATCAAGTGTATCATATGCCAAGTACGCCCCCTATTGACGTCAATGACGGT
AAATGGCCCGCCTGGCATTATGCCCAGTACATGACCTTATGGGACTTTCCTACTTGGCAGTACATCTACG
TATTAGTCATCGCTATTACCATGGTGATGCGGTTTTGGCAGTACATCAATGGGCGTGGATAGCGGTTTGA
CTCACGGGGATTTCCAAGTCTCCACCCCATTGACGTCAATGGGAGTTTGTTTTGGCACCAAAATCAACGG
GACTTTCCAAAATGTCGTAACAACTCCGCCCCATTGACGCAAATGGGCGGTAGGCGTGTACGGTGGGAGG
TCTATATAAGCAGAGCTCTCTGGCTAACTAGAGAACCCACTGCTTACTGGCTTATCGAAATTAATACGAC
TCACTATAGGGAGACCCAAGCTGGCTAGCATGGCCCCGAAGAAAAAGCGAAAGGTGGGCGGAAGCGGAGG
TTCCATGAACATTAACGACCTGATTCGGGAAATAAAGAACAAGGACTACACGGTCAAGCTGTCAGGCACC
GACTCCAACTCTATAACACAGCTCATTATAAGGGTTAATAATGATGGCAACGAATATGTCATCTCTGAAT
CCGAGAATGAATCAATCGTGGAGAAATTCATCAGTGCATTTAAAAACGGCTGGGGTCCGGGGAACAGCAG
CCAGAACTGGCAGAGGTTCTACCAGCTGACCAAGCTGCTGGACAGCATGCACGAGATGGTGGGCGGCCTG
CTCCAGTTCTGCTTCTACACCTTCGTGAACAAGAGCCTGAGCGTGGAGTTCCCCGAGATGCTGGCCGAGA
TCATCAGCAACCAGCTGCCTAAGTTTAATGCCGGCAGCGTGAAGCCCCTGCTGTTCCACCAGAAGGGGGG
CGGAAGCGGCGGATCCGGCGGATCTGGCGGATCGGGCGGGAGTGGACTGATCAGCCTGCTGGAGGTGATC
GAGCCCGAGGTGCTGTACAGCGGCTACGACAGCACCCTGCCCGACACCAGCACCAGGCTGATGAGCACCC
TGAACAGGCTGGGCGGCAGGCAGGTGGTGAGCGCCGTGAAGTGGGCCAAGGCCCTGCCCGGCTTCAGGAA
CCTGCACCTGGACGACCAGATGACCCTGCTGCAGTACAGCTGGATGAGCCTGATGGCCTTCAGCCTGGGC
TGGAGGAGCTACAAGCAGAGCAACGGCAACATGCTGTGCTTCGCCCCCGACCTGGTGATCAACGAGGAGA
GGATGCAGCTGCCCTACATGTACGACCAGTGCCAGCAGATGCTGAAGATCAGCAGCGAGTTCGTGAGGCT
GCAGGTGAGCTACGACGAGTACCTGTGCATGAAGGTGCTGCTGCTGCTGAGCACCGTGCCCAAGGACGGC
CTGAAGAGCCAGGCCGTGTTCGACGAGATCAGGATGACCTACATCAAGGAGCTGGGCAAGGCCATCGTGA
AGAGGGAGGGCGGTCCGGGGTACGAAGATGAGGAAGAGTTCTACAATGATATGCAAACTATCACACTGAA
ATCTGAGCTGAACTAGCTCGAGCGGCCGCCACTGTGCTGGATATCTGCAGAATTCCACCACACTGGACTA
GTGGATCCGAGCTCGGTACCAAGCTTAAGTTTAAACCGCTGATCAGCCTCGACTGTGCCTTCTAGTTGCC
AGCCATCTGTTGTTTGCCCCTCCCCCGTGCCTTCCTTGACCCTGGAAGGTGCCACTCCCACTGTCCTTTC
CTAATAAAATGAGGAAATTGCATCGCATTGTCTGAGTAGGTGTCATTCTATTCTGGGGGGTGGGGTGGGG
CAGGACAGCAAGGGGGAGGATTGGGAAGACAATAGCAGGCATGCTGGGGATGCGGTGGGCTCTATGGCTT
CTGAGGCGGAAAGAACCAGCTGGGGCTCTAGGGGGTATCCCC
[124 nt withheld, positions 2283-2406]
C
[91 nt withheld, positions 2408-2498]
A
[49 nt withheld, positions 2500-2548]
CCTTTGACGTTGGAGTCCACGTTCTTT
[37 nt withheld, positions 2576-2612]
ACCCTATCTCGGTCTATTCTTTTGATTTATAAGGGATTTTGCCGATTTCGGCCTATTGGTTAAAAAATGA
GCTGATTTAACAAAAATTTAACGCGAATTAATTCTGTGGAATGTGTGTCAGTTAGGGTGTGGAAAGTCCC
CAGGCTCCCCAGCAGGCAGAAGTATGCAAAGCATGCATCTCAATTAGTCAGCAACCAGGTGTGGAAAGTC
CCCAGGCTCCCCAGCAGGCAGAAGTATGCAAAGCATGCATCTCAATTAGTCAGCAACCATAGTCCCGCCC
CTAACTCCGCCCATCCCGCCCCTAACTCCGCCCAGTTCCGCCCATTCTCCGCCCCATGGCTGACTAATTT
TTTTTATTTATGCAGAGGCCGAGGCCGCCTCTGCCTCTGAGCTATTCCAGAAGTAGTGAGGAGGCTTTTT
TGGAGGCCTAGGCTTTTGCAAAAAGCTCCCGGGAGCTTGTATATCCATTTTCGGATCTGATCAAGAGACA
GGATGAGGATCGTTTCGCATGATTGAACAAGATGGATTGCACGCAGGTTCTCCGGCCGCTTGGGTGGAGA
GGCTATTCGGCTATGACTGGGCACAACAGACAATCGGCTGCTCTGATGCCGCCGTGTTCCGGCTGTCAGC
GCAGGGGCGCCCGGTTCTTTTTGTCAAGACCGACCTGTCCGGTGCCCTGAATGAACTGCAGGACGAGGCA
GCGCGGCTATCGTGACTGGCCACGACGGGCGTTCCTTGCGCAGCTGTGCTCGACGTTGTCACTGAAGCGG
GAAGGGACTGGCTGCTATTGGGCGAAGTGCCGGGGCAGGATCTCCTGTCATCTCACCTTGCTCCTGCCGA
GAAAGTATCCATCATGGCTGATGCAATGCGGCGGCTGCATACGCTTGATCCGGCTACCTGCCCATTCGAC
CACCAAGCGAAACATCGCATCGAGCGAGCACGTACTCGGATGGAAGCCGGTCTTGTCGATCAGGATGATC
TGGACGAAGAGCATCAGGGGCTCGCGCCAGCCGAACTGTTCGCCAGGCTCAAGGCGCGCATGCCCGACGG
CGAGGATCTCGTCGTGACCCATGGCGATGCCTGCTTGCCGAATATCATGGTGGAAAATGGCCGCTTTTCT
GGATTCATCGACTGTGGCCGGCTGGGTGTGGCGGACCGCTATCAGGACATAGCGTTGGCTACCCGTGATA
TTGCTGAAGAGCTTGGCGGCGAATGGGCTGACCGCTTCCTCGTGCTTTACGGTATCGCCGCTCCCGATTC
GCAGCGCATCGCCTTCTATCGCCTTCTTGACGAGTTCTTCTGAGCGGGACTCTGGGGTTCGAAATGACCG
ACCAAGCGACGCCCAACCTGCCATCACGAGATTTCGATTCCACCGCCGCCTTCTATGAAAGGTTGGGCTT
CGGAATCGTTTTCCGGGACGCCGGCTGGATGATCCTCCAGCGCGGGGATCTCATGCTGGAGTTCTTCGCC
CACCCCAACTTGTTTATTGCAGCTTATAATGGTTACAAATAAAGCAATAGCATCACAAATTTCACAAATA
AAGCATTTTTTTCACTGCATTCTAGTTGTGGTTTGTCCAAACTCATCAATGTATCTTATCATGTCTGTAT
ACCGTCGACCTCTAGCTAGAGCTTGGCGTAATCATGGTCATAGCTGTTTCCTGTGTGAAATTGTTATCCG
CTCACAATTCCACACAACATGCGAGCCGGAAGCATAAAGTGTAAAGCCTGGGGTGCCTAATGAGTGAGCT
AACTCACATTAATTGCGTTGCGCTCACTGCCCGCTTTCCAGTCGGGAAACCTGTCGTGCCAGCTGCATTA
ATGAATCGGCCAACGCGCGGGGAGAGGCGGTTTGCGTATTGGGCGCTCTTCCGCTTCCTCGCTCACTGAC
TCGCTGCGCTCGGTCGTTCGGCTGCGGCGAGCGGTATCAGCTCACTCAAAGGCGGTAATACGGTTATCCA
CAGAATCAGGGGATAACGCAGGAAAGAACATGTGAGCAAAAGGCCAGCAAAAGGCCAGGAACCGTAAAAA
GGCCGCGTTGCTGGCGTTTTTCCATAGGCTCCGCCCCCCTGACGAGCATCACAAAAATCGACGCTCAAGT
CAGAGGTGGCGAAACCCGACAGGACTATAAAGATACCAGGCGTTTCCCCCTGGAAGCTCCCTCGTGCGCT
CTCCTGTTCCGACCCTGCCGCTTACCGGATACCTGTCCGCCTTTCTCCCTTCGGGAAGCGTGGCGCTTTC
TCATAGCTCACGCTGTAGGTATCTCAGTTCGGTGTAGGTCGTTCGCTCCAAGCTGGGCTGTGTGCACGAA
CCCCCCGTTCAGCCCGACCGCTGCGCCTTATCCGGTAACTATCGTCTTGAGTCCAACCCGGTAAGACACG
ACTTATCGCCACTGGCAGCAGCCACTGGTAACAGGATTAGCAGAGCGAGGTATGTAGGCGGTGCTACAGA
GTTCTTGAAGTGGTGGCCTAACTACGGCTACACTAGAAGAACAGTATTTGGTATCTGCGCTCTGCTGAAG
CCAGTTACCTTCGGAAAAAGAGTTGGTAGCTCTTGATCCGGCAAACAAACCACCGCTGGTAGCGGTGGTT
TTTTTGTTTGCAAGCAGCAGATTACGCGCAGAAAAAAAGGATCTCAAGAAGATCCTTTGATCTTTTCTAC
GGGGTCTGACGCTCAGTGGAACGAAAACTCACGTTAAGGGATTTTGGTCATGAGATTATCAAAAAGGATC
TTCACCTAGATCCTTTTAAATTAAAAATGAAGTTTTAAATCAATCTAAAGTATATATGAGTAAACTTGGT
CTGACAGTTACCAATGCTTAATCAGTGAGGCACCTATCTCAGCGATCTGTCTATTTCGTTCATCCATAGT
TGCCTGACTCCCCGTCGTGTAGATAACTACGATACGGGAGGGCTTACCATCTGGCCCCAGTGCTGCAATG
ATACCGCGAGACCCACGCTCACCGGCTCCAGATTTATCAGCAATAAACCAGCCAGCCGGAAGGGCCGAGC
GCAGAAGTGGTCCTGCAACTTTATCCGCCTCCATCCAGTCTATTAATTGTTGCCGGGAAGCTAGAGTAAG
TAGTTCGCCAGTTAATAGTTTGCGCAACGTTGTTGCCATTGCTACAGGCATCGTGGTGTCACGCTCGTCG
TTTGGTATGGCTTCATTCAGCTCCGGTTCCCAACGATCAAGGCGAGTTACATGATCCCCCATGTTGTGCA
AAAAAGCGGTTAGCTCCTTCGGTCCTCCGATCGTTGTCAGAAGTAAGTTGGCCGCAGTGTTATCACTCAT
GGTTATGGCAGCACTGCATAATTCTCTTACTGTCATGCCATCCGTAAGATGCTTTTCTGTGACTGGTGAG
TACTCAACCAAGTCATTCTGAGAATAGTGTATGCGGCGACCGAGTTGCTCTTGCCCGGCGTCAATACGGG
ATAATACCGCGCCACATAGCAGAACTTTAAAAGTGCTCATCATTGGAAAACGTTCTTCGGGGCGAAAACT
CTCAAGGATCTTACCGCTGTTGAGATCCAGTTCGATGTAACCCACTCGTGCACCCAACTGATCTTCAGCA
TCTTTTACTTTCACCAGCGTTTCTGGGTGAGCAAAAACAGGAAGGCAAAATGCCGCAAAAAAGGGAATAA
GGGCGACACGGAAATGTTGAATACTCATACTCTTCCTTTTTCAATATTATTGAAGCATTTATCAGGGTTA
TTGTCTCATGAGCGGATACATATTTGAATGTATTTAGAAAAATAAACAAATAGGGGTTCCGCGCACATTT
CCCCGAAAAGTGCCACCTGACGTCGACGGATCGGGAGATCTCCCGATCCCCTATGGTGCACTCTCAGTAC
AATCTGCTCTGATGCCGCATAGTTAAGCCAGTATCTGCTCCCTGCTTGTGTGTTG
Features (pLannotate 1.2.2; 21 found; start..end, strand, type, name):
    134..513     +  enhancer       CMV enhancer: human cytomegalovirus immediate early enhancer
    514..717     +  promoter       CMV promoter: human cytomegalovirus (CMV) immediate early promoter
    713..746     +  LTR            5' LTR (truncated) (fragment): truncated 5' long terminal repeat (LTR) from HIV-1
    762..780     +  promoter       T7 promoter: promoter for bacteriophage T7 RNA polymerase
   1037..1255    +  CDS            NR3C2 (fragment): MCR_SHEEP - Also known as MLR. Experimental evidence at transcript level: Swiss-Prot protein existence level 2. Receptor for both mineralocorticoids (MC) such as aldosterone and glucocorticoids (GC) such as corticosterone or cortisol. Binds to mineralocorticoid response elements (MRE) and transactivates target genes. The effect of MC is to increase ion and water transport and thus raise extracellular fluid volume and blood pressure and lower potassium levels (By similarity). From Ovis aries (Sheep).
   1307..1828    +  CDS            nr3c1 (fragment): GCR_ONCMY - Also known as grl. Experimental evidence at protein level: Swiss-Prot protein existence level 1. Receptor for glucocorticoids (GC) (PubMed:7649084, PubMed:8766708). Has a dual mode of action: as a transcription factor that binds to glucocorticoid response elements (GRE), both for nuclear and mitochondrial DNA, and as a modulator of other transcription factors (By similarity). Affects inflammatory responses, cellular proliferation and differentiation in target tissues (By similarity). Involved in chromatin remodeling (By similarity). Plays a role in rapid mRNA degradation by binding
   2013..2237    +  polyA_signal   bGH poly(A) signal: bovine growth hormone polyadenylation signal
   2241..2262    +  promoter       SV40 promoter (fragment): SV40 enhancer and early promoter
   2283..2711    +  rep_origin     f1 ori (sequence partly withheld): f1 bacteriophage origin of replication; arrow indicates direction of (+) strand synthesis
   2725..3054    +  promoter       SV40 promoter: SV40 enhancer and early promoter
   3121..3915    +  CDS            NeoR/KanR: aminoglycoside phosphotransferase from Tn5; aph(3')-II (or nptII); confers resistance to neomycin, kanamycin, and G418 (Geneticin®)
   3936..4094    +  CDS            ble (fragment): BLE_KLEPN - Experimental evidence at protein level: Swiss-Prot protein existence level 1. Binding protein with a strong affinity to the bleomycin family of antibiotics. Binds to CL990; an antimitotic-antibiotic compound. From Klebsiella pneumoniae.
   4089..4210    +  polyA_signal   SV40 poly(A) signal: SV40 polyadenylation signal
   4283..4299    -  protein_bind   lac operator: The lac repressor binds to the lac operator to inhibit transcription in E. coli. This inhibition can be relieved by adding lactose or isopropyl-β-D-thiogalactopyranoside (IPTG). lac repressor encoded by lacI
   4307..4337    -  promoter       lac promoter: promoter for the E. coli lac operon
   4352..4373    -  protein_bind   CAP binding site: CAP binding activates transcription in the presence of cAMP. E. coli catabolite activator protein
   4386..4478    -  CDS            lacI (fragment): lac repressor; lacI; The lac repressor binds to the lac operator to inhibit transcription in E. coli. This inhibition can be relieved by adding lactose or isopropyl-β-D-thiogalactopyranoside (IPTG).
   4661..5249    -  rep_origin     ori: high-copy-number ColE1/pMB1/pBR322/pUC origin of replication
   5420..6280    -  CDS            AmpR: β-lactamase; bla; confers resistance to ampicillin, carbenicillin, and related antibiotics
   6281..6385    -  promoter       AmpR promoter: bla
   6444..6496    -  misc_feature   bom (fragment): basis of mobility region from pBR322
