[The description below was written by a language model from this plasmid's Addgene catalogue record and pLannotate feature annotations shown in this document.]
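Description:
CMV_AcrIIA4_cpGR2(GGS5)-ΔN64_Q65_E66 is a pcDNA3.1-based mammalian expression plasmid (about 6.5 kb) encoding a synthetic, ligand-responsive anti-CRISPR protein. It is maintained in E. coli at high copy through a ColE1/pUC-type origin with ampicillin selection (AmpR under its own bla promoter) and also carries an f1 origin. As in the parental backbone, an SV40 early promoter drives a NeoR/KanR cassette ending in an SV40 polyadenylation signal, which would allow G418 selection of transfected mammalian cells. The short lac, lacI, ble, bom and HIV-1 LTR hits in the table are small fragments, most likely backbone remnants or spurious matches.

The payload sits between the CMV immediate-early enhancer/promoter (with a downstream T7 promoter) and the bGH polyadenylation signal. It encodes AcrIIA4, an inhibitor of Streptococcus pyogenes Cas9, into which a circularly permuted glucocorticoid receptor domain (cpGR2) has been inserted, with residues N64, Q65 and E66 of AcrIIA4 deleted. The "GGS5" in the name suggests a glycine-serine repeat linker, presumably the one joining the receptor's original termini in the permuted domain, although the record does not spell this out. The automated annotation does not label AcrIIA4 itself. It instead reports two adjacent steroid receptor fragments, matched to sheep mineralocorticoid and trout glucocorticoid receptor homologues. This pattern fits a rearranged ligand-binding domain, but the species of the receptor sequence is not stated and the insert is recorded simply as synthetic.

The stated purpose is chemogenetic control of SpyCas9 in mammalian cells: the receptor domain is meant to couple anti-CRISPR activity to a small-molecule ligand, so that Cas9 editing can be tuned chemically. The record does not specify the ligand or the direction of the switch.
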