Addgene plasmid #246052: CMV_AcrIIA4_cpGR2(GGS5)-ΔN64_Q65_E66
Purpose: Expression of AcrIIA4-cpGR2 hybrid in mammalian cells after Bubeck et al Nat Methods 2018; enables chemogenetic control of SpyCas9
Depositing lab: Dominik Niopek. Depositing organization: Universitaet Heidelberg. Publication: A versatile anti-CRISPR platform for opto- and chemogenetic control of CRISPR-Cas9 and Cas12 across a wide range of orthologs. Brenker L, Aschenbrenner S, Bubeck F, Staykov K, Gebhardt C, Wolf B, Jendrusch M, Kroll AS, Becker J, Ambiel I, Fackler OT, Grimm D, Mathony J, Niopek D. Nucleic Acids Res. 2025 Jul 19;53(14):gkaf752. doi: 10.1093/nar/gkaf752. PubMed 40794863.
Backbone
  Vector backbone: pcDNA3.1
  Vector type: Mammalian Expression, CRISPR, Synthetic Biology
Growth in bacteria
  Bacterial resistance: Ampicillin, 100 μg/mL
  Growth temperature: 37°C
  Growth strain: DH5alpha
  Copy number: High Copy
Gene/Insert
  Gene/Insert name: AcrIIA4_cpGR2-ΔN64/Q65/E66
  Species: Synthetic
  Mutation: ΔN64/Q65/E66
  Cloning method: Golden Gate
Terms and licenses: Academic/Nonprofit Terms; Industry Terms: Not Available to Industry
How to cite: CMV_AcrIIA4_cpGR2(GGS5)-ΔN64_Q65_E66 was a gift from Dominik Niopek (Addgene plasmid # 246052 ; http://n2t.net/addgene:246052 ; RRID:Addgene_246052)
